>Addgene plasmid #186897 | pTetOne-human cGASdeltaN-HA | depositor full sequence | sequence record 362878 | Full Sequence
GGCGTAATCATGGTCATAGCTGTTTCCTGTGTGAAATTGTTATCCGCTCACAATTCCACACAACATACGA
GCCGGAAGCATAAAGTGTAAAGCCTGGGGTGCCTAATGAGTGAGCTAACTCACATTAATTGCGTTGCGCT
CACTGCCCGCTTTCCAGTCGGGAAACCTGTCGTGCCAGCTGCATTAATGAATCGGCCAACGCGCGGGGAG
AGGCGGTTTGCGTATTGGGCGCTCTTCCGCTTCCTCGCTCACTGACTCGCTGCGCTCGGTCGTTCGGCTG
CGGCGAGCGGTATCAGCTCACTCAAAGGCGGTAATACGGTTATCCACAGAATCAGGGGATAACGCAGGAA
AGAACATGTGAGCAAAAGGCCAGCAAAAGGCCAGGAACCGTAAAAAGGCCGCGTTGCTGGCGTTTTTCCA
TAGGCTCCGCCCCCCTGACGAGCATCACAAAAATCGACGCTCAAGTCAGAGGTGGCGAAACCCGACAGGA
CTATAAAGATACCAGGCGTTTCCCCCTGGAAGCTCCCTCGTGCGCTCTCCTGTTCCGACCCTGCCGCTTA
CCGGATACCTGTCCGCCTTTCTCCCTTCGGGAAGCGTGGCGCTTTCTCAATGCTCACGCTGTAGGTATCT
CAGTTCGGTGTAGGTCGTTCGCTCCAAGCTGGGCTGTGTGCACGAACCCCCCGTTCAGCCCGACCGCTGC
GCCTTATCCGGTAACTATCGTCTTGAGTCCAACCCGGTAAGACACGACTTATCGCCACTGGCAGCAGCCA
CTGGTAACAGGATTAGCAGAGCGAGGTATGTAGGCGGTGCTACAGAGTTCTTGAAGTGGTGGCCTAACTA
CGGCTACACTAGAAGGACAGTATTTGGTATCTGCGCTCTGCTGAAGCCAGTTACCTTCGGAAAAAGAGTT
GGTAGCTCTTGATCCGGCAAACAAACCACCGCTGGTAGCGGTGGTTTTTTTGTTTGCAAGCAGCAGATTA
CGCGCAGAAAAAAAGGATCTCAAGAAGATCCTTTGATCTTTTCTACGGGGTCTGACGCTCAGTGGAACGA
AAACTCACGTTAAGGGATTTTGGTCATGAGATTATCAAAAAGGATCTTCACCTAGATCCTTTTAAATTAA
AAATGAAGTTTTAAATCAATCTAAAGTATATATGAGTAAACTTGGTCTGACAGTTACCAATGCTTAATCA
GTGAGGCACCTATCTCAGCGATCTGTCTATTTCGTTCATCCATAGTTGCCTGACTCCCCGTCGTGTAGAT
AACTACGATACGGGAGGGCTTACCATCTGGCCCCAGTGCTGCAATGATACCGCGAGACCCACGCTCACCG
GCTCCAGATTTATCAGCAATAAACCAGCCAGCCGGAAGGGCCGAGCGCAGAAGTGGTCCTGCAACTTTAT
CCGCCTCCATCCAGTCTATTAATTGTTGCCGGGAAGCTAGAGTAAGTAGTTCGCCAGTTAATAGTTTGCG
CAACGTTGTTGCCATTGCTACAGGCATCGTGGTGTCACGCTCGTCGTTTGGTATGGCTTCATTCAGCTCC
GGTTCCCAACGATCAAGGCGAGTTACATGATCCCCCATGTTGTGCAAAAAAGCGGTTAGCTCCTTCGGTC
CTCCGATCGTTGTCAGAAGTAAGTTGGCCGCAGTGTTATCACTCATGGTTATGGCAGCACTGCATAATTC
TCTTACTGTCATGCCATCCGTAAGATGCTTTTCTGTGACTGGTGAGTACTCAACCAAGTCATTCTGAGAA
TAGTGTATGCGGCGACCGAGTTGCTCTTGCCCGGCGTCAATACGGGATAATACCGCGCCACATAGCAGAA
CTTTAAAAGTGCTCATCATTGGAAAACGTTCTTCGGGGCGAAAACTCTCAAGGATCTTACCGCTGTTGAG
ATCCAGTTCGATGTAACCCACTCGTGCACCCAACTGATCTTCAGCATCTTTTACTTTCACCAGCGTTTCT
GGGTGAGCAAAAACAGGAAGGCAAAATGCCGCAAAAAAGGGAATAAGGGCGACACGGAAATGTTGAATAC
TCATACTCTTCCTTTTTCAATATTATTGAAGCATTTATCAGGGTTATTGTCTCATGAGCGGATACATATT
TGAATGTATTTAGAAAAATAAACAAATAGGGGTTCCGCGCACATTTCCCCGAAAAGTGCCACCTGACGTC
TAAGAAACCATTATTATCATGACATTAACCTATAAAAATAGGCGTATCACGAGGCCCTTTCGTCATCGCG
CGTTTCGGTGATGACGGTGAAAACCTCTGACACATGCAGCTCCCGGAGACGGTCACAGCTTGTCTGTAAG
CGGATGCCGGGAGCAGACAAGCCCGTCAGGGCGCGTCAGCGGGTGTTGGCGGGTGTCGGGGCTGGCTTAA
CTATGCGGCATCAGAGCAGATTGTACTGAGAGTGCACCATATGCGGTGTGAAATACCGCACAGATGCGTA
AGGAGAAAATACCGCATCAGGCGCCATTCGCCATTCAGGCTGCGCAACTGTTGGGAAGGGCGATCGGTGC
GGGCCTCTTCGCTATTACGCCAGCTGGCGAAAGGGGGATGTGCTGCAAGGCGATTAAGTTGGGTAACGCC
AGGGTTTTCCCAGTCACGACGTTGTAAAACGACGGCCAGTGAATTAATTCGACGCGCCATGATAAGATAC
ATTGATGAGTTTGGACAAACCACAACTAGAATGCAGTGAAAAAAATGCTTTATTTGTGAAATTTGTGATG
CTATTGCTTTATTTGTAACCATTATAAGCTGCAATAAACAAGTTAACAACAACAATTGCATTCATTTTAT
GTTTCAGGTTCAGGGGGAGGTGTGGGAGGTTTTTTAAAGCAAGTAAAACCTCTACAAATGTGGTATGGCT
GATTATGATCCTCTAGAGTCGGTGGGCCTCGGGGGCGGGTGCGGGGTCGGCGGGGCCGCCCGGGTCGGCT
TCGGTCGGAGCCATGGGGTCGTGCGCTCCTTTCGGTCGGGCGCTGCGGGTCGTGGGGCGGGCGTCAGGCA
CCGGGCTTGCGGGTCATGCACCAGGTGCGCGGTCCTTCGGGCACCTCGACGTCGGCGGTGACGGTGAAGC
CGAGCCGCTCGTAGAAGGGGAGGTTGCGGGGCGCGGAGGTCTCCAGGAAGGCGGGCACCCCGGCGCGCTC
GGCCGCCTCCACTCCGGGGAGCACGACGGCGCTGCCCAGACCCTTGCCCTGGTGGTCGGGCGAGACGCCG
ACGGTGGCCAGGAACCACGCGGGCTCCTTGGGCCGGTGCGGCGCCAGGAGGCCTTCCATCTGTTGCTGCG
CGGCCAGCCGGGAACCGCTCAACTCGGCCATGCGCGGGCCGATCTCGGCGAACACCGCCCCCGCTTCGAC
GCTCTCCGGCGTGGTCCAGACCGCCACCGCGGTGGCTTAACTATGCGGCATACGCGTGAAAGACCCCCGC
TGACGGGTAGTCAATCACTCAGAGGAGACCCTCCCAAGGAACAGCGAGACCACAAGTCGGATGCAACTGC
AAGAGGGTTTATTGGATACACGGGTACCCGGGCGACTCAGTCAATCGGAGGACTGGCGCCCCGAGTGAGG
GGTTGTGGGCTCTTTTGTTGATGTCTGGGAGCAGAAGCGCGCGAACAGAAGCGAGAAGCTAGCTTGCCAA
ACCTACAGGTGGGGTCTTTCATTCCCCCCTTTTTCTGGAGACTAAATAAAATCTTTTATTTTATCTATGG
CTCGTACTCTATAGGCTTCAGCTGGTGATATTGTTGAGTCAAAACTAGAGCCTGGACCACTGATATCTCC
GCAGGAATCGACGTCAGCTTCCCCGACAACACCACGGAATTATCAGTGCCCAGCAACCTAGCCCCTGTCC
AGCAGCGGGCAAGGCAGGCGGCGATGAGTTCTGCCGTGGCGATCGGGAGGGGGAAAGCGAAAGTCCCAGA
AAGGAGTTGACAGGTGGTGGCAATGCCCCAGCCAGTGGGGGTTGCGTCAGCAAACACAGAGCACACCACG
CCACGTTGACGGACAACGGGCCACAACTCCTCATAAAGAGACAGCAACCAGGATTTATACAAGGAGGAGA
AAACGAAAGCCGTACGGGAAGCAATAGCATGATACAGAGGCATTAAAGCAGCATATCCACACAGCGTAAA
AGGAGCAACATAGTTAAGAATATCAGTCAATCTTTCACAAATTTTGTAATCCAGAGGTTGATTAACAGGA
TCTTACTTAGTTACCCGGGGAGCATGTCAAGGTCAAAATCGTCAAGAGCGTCAGCAGGCAGCATATCAAG
GTCAAAGTCGTCAAGGGCATCGGCTGGGAGCATGTCTAAGTCAAAATCGTCAAGGGCGTCGGTCGGCCCG
CCGCTTTCGCACTTTAGCTGTTTCTCCAGGCCACATATGATTAGTTCCAGGCCGAAAAGGAAGGCAGGTT
CGGCTCCCTGCCGGTCGAACAGCTCAATTGCTTGTTTCAGAAGTGGGGGCATAGAATCGGTGGTAGGTGT
CTCTCTTTCCTCTTTTGCTACTTGATGCTCCTGTTCCTCCAATACGCAGCCCAGTGTAAAGTGGCCCACG
GCGGACAGAGCGTACAGTGCGTTCTCCAGGGAGAAGCCTTGCTGACACAGGAACGCGAGCTGATTTTCCA
GGGTTTCGTACTGTTTCTCTGTTGGGCGGGTGCCGAGATGCACTTTAGCCCCGTCGCGATGTGAGAGGAG
AGCACAGCGGTATGACTTGGCGTTGTTCCGCAGAAAGTCTTGCCATGACTCGCCTTCCAGGGGGCAGGAG
TGGGTATGATGCCTGTCCAGCATCTCGATTGGCAGGGCATCGAGCAGGGCCCGCTTGTTCTTCACGTGCC
AGTACAGGGTAGGCTGCTCAACTCCCAGCTTTTGAGCGAGTTTCCTTGTCGTCAGGCCTTCGATACCGAC
TCCATTGAGTAATTCCAGAGCAGAGTTTATGACTTTGCTCTTGTCCAGTCTAGACATGGTAATTCGATGA
TCCCCCTGGGGAGAGAGGTCGGTGATTCGGTCAACGAGGGAGCCGACTGCCGACGTGCGCTCCGGAGGCT
TGCAGAATGCGGAACACCGCGCGGGCAGGAACAGGGCCCACACTACCGCCCCACACCCCGCCTCCCGCAC
CGCCCCTTCCCGGCCGCTGCTCTCGGCGCGCCCTGCTGAGCAGCCGCTATTGGCCACAGCCCATCGCGGT
CGGCGCGCTGCCATTGCTCCCTGGCGCTGTCCGTCTGCGAGGGTACTAGTGAGACGTGCGGCTTCCGTTT
GTCACGTCCGGCACGCCGCGAACCGCAAGGAACCTTCCCGACTTAGGGGCGGAGCAGGAAGCGTCGCCGG
GGGGCCCACAAGGGTAGCGGCGAAGATCCGGGTGACGCTGCGAACGGACGTGAAGAATGTGCGAGACCCA
GGGTCGGCGCCGCTGCGTTTCCCGGAACCACGCCCAGAGCAGCCGCGTCCCTGCGCAAACCCAGGGCTGC
CTTGGAAAAGGCGCAACCCCAACCCCGTGGAATTATCACCTCGAGTTTACTCCCTATCAGTGATAGAGAA
CGTATGAAGAGTTTACTCCCTATCAGTGATAGAGAACGTATGCAGACTTTACTCCCTATCAGTGATAGAG
AACGTATAAGGAGTTTACTCCCTATCAGTGATAGAGAACGTATGACCAGTTTACTCCCTATCAGTGATAG
AGAACGTATCTACAGTTTACTCCCTATCAGTGATAGAGAACGTATATCCAGTTTACTCCCTATCAGTGAT
AGAGAACGTATAAGCTTTGCTTATGTAAACCAGGGCGCCTATAAAAGAGTGCTGATTTTTTGAGTAAACT
TCAATTCCACAACACTTTTGTCTTATACCAACTTTCCGTACCACTTCCTACCCTCGTAAAGAATTCGCCA
CCATGCCTGGGGCCTCGAAGCTCCGGGCGGTTTTGGAGAAGTTGAAGCTCAGCCGCGATGATATCTCCAC
GGCGGCGGGGATGGTGAAAGGGGTTGTGGACCACCTGCTGCTCAGACTGAAGTGCGACTCCGCGTTCAGA
GGCGTCGGGCTGCTGAACACCGGGAGCTACTATGAGCACGTGAAGATTTCTGCACCTAATGAATTTGATG
TCATGTTTAAACTGGAAGTCCCCAGAATTCAACTAGAAGAATATTCCAACACTCGTGCATATTACTTTGT
GAAATTTAAAAGAAATCCGAAAGAAAATCCTCTGAGTCAGTTTTTAGAAGGTGAAATATTATCAGCTTCT
AAGATGCTGTCAAAGTTTAGGAAAATCATTAAGGAAGAAATTAACGACATTAAAGATACAGATGTCATCA
TGAAGAGGAAAAGAGGAGGGAGCCCTGCTGTAACACTTCTTATTAGTGAAAAAATATCTGTGGATATAAC
CCTGGCTTTGGAATCAAAAAGTAGCTGGCCTGCTAGCACCCAAGAAGGCCTGCGCATTCAAAACTGGCTT
TCAGCAAAAGTTAGGAAGCAACTACGACTAAAGCCATTTTACCTTGTACCCAAGCATGCAAAGGAAGGAA
ATGGTTTCCAAGAAGAAACATGGCGGCTATCCTTCTCTCACATCGAAAAGGAAATTTTGAACAATCATGG
AAAATCTAAAACGTGCTGTGAAAACAAAGAAGAGAAATGTTGCAGGAAAGATTGTTTAAAACTAATGAAA
TACCTTTTAGAACAGCTGAAAGAAAGGTTTAAAGACAAAAAACATCTGGATAAATTCTCTTCTTATCATG
TGAAAACTGCCTTCTTTCACGTATGTACCCAGAACCCTCAAGACAGTCAGTGGGACCGCAAAGACCTGGG
CCTCTGCTTTGATAACTGCGTGACATACTTTCTTCAGTGCCTCAGGACAGAAAAACTTGAGAATTATTTT
ATTCCTGAATTCAATCTATTCTCTAGCAACTTAATTGACAAAAGAAGTAAGGAATTTCTGACAAAGCAAA
TTGAATATGAAAGAAACAATGAGTTTCCAGTTTTTGATGAATTTTACCCATACGATGTTCCAGATTACGC
TTGAGGATCCAGACCACCTCCCCTGCGAGCTAAGCTGGACAGCCAATGACGGGTAAGAGAGTGACATTTT
TCACTAACCTAAGACAGGAGGGCCGTCAGAGCTACTGCCTAATCCAAAGACGGGTAAAAGTGATAAAAAT
GTATCACTCCAACCTAAGACAGGCGCAGCTTCCGAGGGATTTGAGATCCAGACATGATAAGATACATTGA
TGAGTTTGGACAAACCAAAACTAGAATGCAGTGAAAAAAATGCCTTATTTGTGAAATTTGTGATGCTATT
GCCTTATTTGTAACCATTATAAGCTGCAATAAACAAGTTAACAACAACAATTGCATTCATTTTATGTTTC
AGGTTCAGGGGGAGGTGTGGGAGGTTTTTTAAAGCAAGTAAAACCTCTACAAATGTGGTATGGCTGATTA
TGATCTAGAGGATGGTCCACCCCCGGGGTCGGCAGCCTTCACGTGGGCGGCGTGTATCCAAGCTGCGATG
CCGTCTACTTTGAGGGCGGTGGGGGTGGTCAGCAGGACTGTGTAAGGTCCTTTCCAGCGAGGTTCTAGGT
TCTTAGTCTGGTGTCGGCGGACCCACACTGTGTCGCCGACTCGGTAAGGGTGAGGTACCACCGGTCGGTC
CAGTTGTTCTTGGTAGGCTGCCGCCAGAGGTCTCCAGACTTCGTGCTGGACTAAGTAGAGAGCCTGTAAG
TGAGCTTGGAGAGAGGGGCTGTTAGTAACTCTTGTCATGTCAGGGTCAGGGAAGTTTACAAGGGGCGGGG
GTGCCCCATATAGGATCTCATATGGCCATATGGGGGCGCCTAGAGAAGGAGTGAGGGCTGGATAAAGGGA
GGATCGAGGCGGGGTCGAACGAGGAGGTTCAAGGGGGAGAGACGGGGCGGATGGAGGAAGAGGAGGCGGA
GGCTTAGGGTGTACAAAGGGCTTGACCCAGGGAGGGGGGTCAAAAGCCAAGGCTTCCCAGGTCACGATGT
ACCCCACCTGGTCTGGGTGTCCATGCGGGCCAGGTGAAAAGACCTTGATCTTAACCTGGGTGATGAGGTC
TCGGTTAAAGGTGCCGTCTCGCGGCCATCCGACGTTAAAGGTTGGCCATTCTGCAGAGCAGAAGGTAACC
CAACGTCTCTTCTTGACATCTACCGACTGGTTGTGAGCGATCCGCTCGACATCTTTCCAGTGACCTAAGG
TCAAACTTAAGGGAGTGGTAACAGGCTAGCCCGGGCCCTCATTTTCAGACAAATACAGAAACACAGTCAG
ACAGAGACAACACAGAACGATGCTGCAGCAGACAAGACGCGCGGCGCGGCTTCGGTCCCAAACCGAAAGC
AAAAATTCAGACGGAGGCGGGAACTGTTTTAGGTTCTCGTCTCCTACCAGAACCACATATCCCTCCTCTA
AGGGGGGTGCACCAAAGAGTCCTAAACGATCGGGATTTTAGGACTCAGGTCGGGCCACAAAAACGGCCCC
CGAAGTCCCTGGGACGTCTCCCAGGGTTGCGGCCGGGTGTTCCGAACTCGTCAGTTCCACCACGGGTCCG
CCAGATACAGAGCTAGTTAGCTAACTAGTACCGACGCAGGCGCATAAAATCAGTCATAGACACTAGACAA
TCGGACAGACACAGATAAGTTGCTGGCCAGCTTACCTCCCGGTGGTGGGTCGGTGGTCCCTGGGCAGGGG
TCTCCCGATCCCGGACGAGCCCCCAAATGAAAGACCCCCGCTGACGGGTAGTCAATCACTCAGAGGAGAC
CCTCCCAAGGAACAGCGAGACCACAAGTCGGATGCAACTGCAAGAGGGTTTATTGGATACACGGGTACCC
GGGCGACTCAGTCAATCGGAGGACTGGCGCCCCGAGTGAGGGGTTGTGGGCTCTTTTATAGAGCTCGGGG
AGCAGAAGCGCTCTAGATGCCCATTTGCGTCAATGGGGCGGAGTTGTTACGACATTTTGGAAAGTCCCGT
TGATTTTGGTGCCAAAACAAACTCCCATTGACGTCAATGGGGTGGAGACTTGGAAATCCCCGTGAGTCAA
ACCGCTATCCACGCCCATTGATGTACTGCCAAAACCGCATCACCATGGTAATAGCGATGACTAATACGTA
GATGTACTGCCAAGTAGGAAAGTCCCATAAGGTCATGTACTGGGCATAATGCCAGGCGGGCCATTTACCG
TCATTGACGTCAATAGGGGGCGTACTTGGCATATGATACACTTGATGTACTGCCAAGTGGGCAGTTTAGC
GTAAATACTCCACCCATTGACGTCAATGGAAAGTCCCTATTGGCGTTACTATGGGAACATACGTCATTAT
TGACGTCAATGGGCGGGGGTCGTTGGGCGGTCAGCCAGGCGGGCCATTTACCGTAAGTTATGTAACGCGG
AACTCCATATATGGGCTATGAACTAATGACCCCGTAATTGATTACTATTAATAACTAGTCAATAATCAAT
GTCAACATGGCGGTAATGTTGGACATGAGCCAATATAAATGTACATATTATGATATGGATACAACGTATG
CAATGGGCCAAGCTCCTAGGCGCATAGAACAAGTCAAATGCTTTATATATTTGAGTTTGGGATGTATTAG
GAAACTCCTAAGAGCAAAGCTAGCTT
Features (pLannotate 1.2.2; 33 found; start..end, strand, type, name):
     37..53      -  protein_bind   lac operator: The lac repressor binds to the lac operator to inhibit transcription in E. coli. This inhibition can be relieved by adding lactose or isopropyl-β-D-thiogalactopyranoside (IPTG). lac repressor encoded by lacI
     61..91      -  promoter       lac promoter: promoter for the E. coli lac operon
    106..127     -  protein_bind   CAP binding site: CAP binding activates transcription in the presence of cAMP. E. coli catabolite activator protein
    140..232     -  CDS            lacI (fragment): lac repressor; lacI; The lac repressor binds to the lac operator to inhibit transcription in E. coli. This inhibition can be relieved by adding lactose or isopropyl-β-D-thiogalactopyranoside (IPTG).
    415..1003    -  rep_origin     ori: high-copy-number ColE1/pMB1/pBR322/pUC origin of replication
   1174..2034    -  CDS            AmpR: β-lactamase; bla; confers resistance to ampicillin, carbenicillin, and related antibiotics
   2035..2139    -  promoter       AmpR promoter: bla
   2236..2270    +  CDS            rop (fragment): Rop protein, which maintains plasmids at low copy number; rop
   2372..2471    +  misc_feature   bom (fragment): basis of mobility region from pBR322
   2477..2634    -  CDS            lacZα (fragment): LacZα fragment of β-galactosidase; lacZ fragment
   2653..2774    -  polyA_signal   SV40 poly(A) signal: SV40 polyadenylation signal
   2797..2880    -  CDS            large T antigen (fragment): large T antigen from SV40 (simian virus 40)
   2889..2954    -  CDS            dmpM (fragment): DMPM_STRAD - Protein inferred from homology: Swiss-Prot protein existence level 3. From Streptomyces alboniger.
   3004..3392    -  CDS            PuroR (fragment): puromycin N-acetyltransferase; pac from Streptomyces alboniger; confers resistance to puromycin
   3393..3411    +  misc_feature   bom (fragment): basis of mobility region from pBR322
   3417..3629    -  LTR            3' LTR (ΔU3) (fragment): self-inactivating 3' long terminal repeat (LTR) from Moloney murine leukemia virus
   3626..3663    -  LTR            3' LTR (ΔU3) (fragment): self-inactivating 3' long terminal repeat (LTR) from Moloney murine leukemia virus
   3705..3777    -  CDS            env (fragment): murine leukemia virus gPr80 envelope polyprotein precursor; env; proteolytically cleaved into gp70SU and p15TM subunits
   3790..4193    -  misc_feature   WPRE: woodchuck hepatitis virus posttranscriptional regulatory element
   4211..4957    -  CDS            Tet-On® 3G: modified rtTA protein that binds tightly to promoters containing the tet operator in the presence of doxycycline
   4976..5486    -  promoter       hPGK promoter: human phosphoglycerate kinase 1 promoter
   5503..5870    +  promoter       TRE3GS promoter: 3rd-generation Tet-responsive promoter that can be activated by binding of Tet-On® 3G, modified to eliminate binding sites for endogenous mammalian transcription factors
   5886..6974    +  CDS            CGAS (fragment): CGAS_HUMAN - Also known as C6orf150 From Homo sapiens (Human).
   6975..7002    +  CDS            3xHA (fragment): three tandem HA epitope tags
   7185..7319    -  polyA_signal   SV40 poly(A) signal: SV40 polyadenylation signal
   7342..7425    -  CDS            large T antigen (fragment): large T antigen from SV40 (simian virus 40)
   7424..7795    -  misc_feature   pol region: Moloney murine leukemia virus (MMLV) pol region containing the splice acceptor site
   7805..8214    -  CDS            gag (truncated) (fragment): truncated Moloney murine leukemia virus (MMLV) gag gene lacking the start codon
   8304..8392    -  misc_feature   MESV Ψ (fragment): packaging signal of murine embryonic stem cell virus
   8444..8643    -  misc_feature   MMLV Ψ: packaging signal of Moloney murine leukemia virus (MMLV)
   8706..8901    -  LTR            3' LTR (ΔU3) (fragment): self-inactivating 3' long terminal repeat (LTR) from Moloney murine leukemia virus
   8909..9073    -  promoter       CMV promoter (fragment): human cytomegalovirus (CMV) immediate early promoter
   9074..9453    -  enhancer       CMV enhancer: human cytomegalovirus immediate early enhancer
