>Addgene plasmid #186897 | pTetOne-human cGASdeltaN-HA | addgene full sequence | sequence record 366541 | Addgene NGS Result
GGCGTAATCATGGTCATAGCTGTTTCCTGTGTGAAATTGTTATCCGCTCACAATTCCACACAACATACGA
GCCGGAAGCATAAAGTGTAAAGCCTGGGGTGCCTAATGAGTGAGCTAACTCACATTAATTGCGTTGCGCT
CACTGCCCGCTTTCCAGTCGGGAAACCTGTCGTGCCAGCTGCATTAATGAATCGGCCAACGCGCGGGGAG
AGGCGGTTTGCGTATTGGGCGCTCTTCCGCTTCCTCGCTCACTGACTCGCTGCGCTCGGTCGTTCGGCTG
CGGCGAGCGGTATCAGCTCACTCAAAGGCGGTAATACGGTTATCCACAGAATCAGGGGATAACGCAGGAA
AGAACATGTGAGCAAAAGGCCAGCAAAAGGCCAGGAACCGTAAAAAGGCCGCGTTGCTGGCGTTTTTCCA
TAGGCTCCGCCCCCCTGACGAGCATCACAAAAATCGACGCTCAAGTCAGAGGTGGCGAAACCCGACAGGA
CTATAAAGATACCAGGCGTTTCCCCCTGGAAGCTCCCTCGTGCGCTCTCCTGTTCCGACCCTGCCGCTTA
CCGGATACCTGTCCGCCTTTCTCCCTTCGGGAAGCGTGGCGCTTTCTCATAGCTCACGCTGTAGGTATCT
CAGTTCGGTGTAGGTCGTTCGCTCCAAGCTGGGCTGTGTGCACGAACCCCCCGTTCAGCCCGACCGCTGC
GCCTTATCCGGTAACTATCGTCTTGAGTCCAACCCGGTAAGACACGACTTATCGCCACTGGCAGCAGCCA
CTGGTAACAGGATTAGCAGAGCGAGGTATGTAGGCGGTGCTACAGAGTTCTTGAAGTGGTGGCCTAACTA
CGGCTACACTAGAAGAACAGTATTTGGTATCTGCGCTCTGCTGAAGCCAGTTACCTTCGGAAAAAGAGTT
GGTAGCTCTTGATCCGGCAAACAAACCACCGCTGGTAGCGGTGGTTTTTTTGTTTGCAAGCAGCAGATTA
CGCGCAGAAAAAAAGGATCTCAAGAAGATCCTTTGATCTTTTCTACGGGGTCTGACGCTCAGTGGAACGA
AAACTCACGTTAAGGGATTTTGGTCATGAGATTATCAAAAAGGATCTTCACCTAGATCCTTTTAAATTAA
AAATGAAGTTTTAAATCAATCTAAAGTATATATGAGTAAACTTGGTCTGACAGTTACCAATGCTTAATCA
GTGAGGCACCTATCTCAGCGATCTGTCTATTTCGTTCATCCATAGTTGCCTGACTCCCCGTCGTGTAGAT
AACTACGATACGGGAGGGCTTACCATCTGGCCCCAGTGCTGCAATGATACCGCGAGACCCACGCTCACCG
GCTCCAGATTTATCAGCAATAAACCAGCCAGCCGGAAGGGCCGAGCGCAGAAGTGGTCCTGCAACTTTAT
CCGCCTCCATCCAGTCTATTAATTGTTGCCGGGAAGCTAGAGTAAGTAGTTCGCCAGTTAATAGTTTGCG
CAACGTTGTTGCCATTGCTACAGGCATCGTGGTGTCACGCTCGTCGTTTGGTATGGCTTCATTCAGCTCC
GGTTCCCAACGATCAAGGCGAGTTACATGATCCCCCATGTTGTGCAAAAAAGCGGTTAGCTCCTTCGGTC
CTCCGATCGTTGTCAGAAGTAAGTTGGCCGCAGTGTTATCACTCATGGTTATGGCAGCACTGCATAATTC
TCTTACTGTCATGCCATCCGTAAGATGCTTTTCTGTGACTGGTGAGTACTCAACCAAGTCATTCTGAGAA
TAGTGTATGCGGCGACCGAGTTGCTCTTGCCCGGCGTCAATACGGGATAATACCGCGCCACATAGCAGAA
CTTTAAAAGTGCTCATCATTGGAAAACGTTCTTCGGGGCGAAAACTCTCAAGGATCTTACCGCTGTTGAG
ATCCAGTTCGATGTAACCCACTCGTGCACCCAACTGATCTTCAGCATCTTTTACTTTCACCAGCGTTTCT
GGGTGAGCAAAAACAGGAAGGCAAAATGCCGCAAAAAAGGGAATAAGGGCGACACGGAAATGTTGAATAC
TCATACTCTTCCTTTTTCAATATTATTGAAGCATTTATCAGGGTTATTGTCTCATGAGCGGATACATATT
TGAATGTATTTAGAAAAATAAACAAATAGGGGTTCCGCGCACATTTCCCCGAAAAGTGCCACCTGACGTC
TAAGAAACCATTATTATCATGACATTAACCTATAAAAATAGGCGTATCACGAGGCCCTTTCGTCTCGCGC
GTTTCGGTGATGACGGTGAAAACCTCTGACACATGCAGCTCCCGGAGACGGTCACAGCTTGTCTGTAAGC
GGATGCCGGGAGCAGACAAGCCCGTCAGGGCGCGTCAGCGGGTGTTGGCGGGTGTCGGGGCTGGCTTAAC
TATGCGGCATCAGAGCAGATTGTACTGAGAGTGCACCATATGCGGTGTGAAATACCGCACAGATGCGTAA
GGAGAAAATACCGCATCAGGCGCCATTCGCCATTCAGGCTGCGCAACTGTTGGGAAGGGCGATCGGTGCG
GGCCTCTTCGCTATTACGCCAGCTGGCGAAAGGGGGATGTGCTGCAAGGCGATTAAGTTGGGTAACGCCA
GGGTTTTCCCAGTCACGACGTTGTAAAACGACGGCCAGTGAATTAATTCGACGCGCCATGATAAGATACA
TTGATGAGTTTGGACAAACCACAACTAGAATGCAGTGAAAAAAATGCTTTATTTGTGAAATTTGTGATGC
TATTGCTTTATTTGTAACCATTATAAGCTGCAATAAACAAGTTAACAACAACAATTGCATTCATTTTATG
TTTCAGGTTCAGGGGGAGGTGTGGGAGGTTTTTTAAAGCAAGTAAAACCTCTACAAATGTGGTATGGCTG
ATTATGATCCTCTAGAGTCGGTGGGCCTCGGGGGCGGGTGCGGGGTCGGCGGGGCCGCCCCGGGTGGCTT
CGGTCGGAGCCATGGGGTCGTGCGCTCCTTTCGGTCGGGCGCTGCGGGTCGTGGGGCGGGCGTCAGGCAC
CGGGCTTGCGGGTCATGCACCAGGTGCGCGGTCCTTCGGGCACCTCGACGTCGGCGGTGACGGTGAAGCC
GAGCCGCTCGTAGAAGGGGAGGTTGCGGGGCGCGGAGGTCTCCAGGAAGGCGGGCACCCCGGCGCGCTCG
GCCGCCTCCACTCCGGGGAGCACGACGGCGCTGCCCAGACCCTTGCCCTGGTGGTCGGGCGAGACGCCGA
CGGTGGCCAGGAACCACGCGGGCTCCTTGGGCCGGTGCGGCGCCAGGAGGCCTTCCATCTGTTGCTGCGC
GGCCAGCCGGGAACCGCTCAACTCGGCCATGCGCGGGCCGATCTCGGCGAACACCGCCCCCGCTTCGACG
CTCTCCGGCGTGGTCCAGACCGCCACCGCGGTGGCTTAACTATGCGGCATACGCGTGAAAGACCCCCGCT
GACGGGTAGTCAATCACTCAGAGGAGACCCTCCCAAGGAACAGCGAGACCACAAGTCGGATGCAACTGCA
AGAGGGTTTATTGGATACACGGGTACCCGGGCGACTCAGTCAATCGGAGGACTGGCGCCCCGAGTGAGGG
GTTGTGGGCTCTTTTGTTGATGTCTGGGAGCAGAAGCGCGCGAACAGAAGCGAGAAGCTAGCTTGCCAAA
CCTACAGGTGGGGTCTTTCATTCCCCCCTTTTTCTGGAGACTAAATAAAATCTTTTATTTTATCTATGGC
TCGTACTCTATAGGCTTCAGCTGGTGATATTGTTGAGTCAAAACTAGAGCCTGGACCACTGATATCTCCG
CAGGAAGATCTCGACGTCAGCTTCCCCGACAACACCACGGAATTATCAGTGCCCAGCAACCTAGCCCCTG
TCCAGCAGCGGGCAAGGCAGGCGGCGATGAGTTCTGCCGTGGCGATAGGGAGGGGGAAAGCGAAAGTCCC
AGAAAGGAGTTGACAGGTGGTGGCAATGCCCCAGCCAGTGGGGGTTGCGTCAGCAAACACAGAGCACACC
ACGCCACGTTGACGGACAACGGGCCACAACTCCTCATAAAGAGACAGCAACCAGGATTTATACAAGGAGG
AGAAAACGAAAGCCGTACGGGAAGCAATAGCATGATACAGAGGCATTAAAGCAGCATATCCACACAGCGT
AAAAGGAGCAACATASTTMWGMMTRNCWGKSRAKCYTKSRSAMWTTYYRYAMYCYARMKGWYRMWYAWNC
ARKWMTTACKYRKTYASSCRSSGRGCWTGYSAAGGTCAAAATCGTCAAGAGCGTCAGCAGGCAGCATATC
AAGGTCAAAGTCGTCAAGGGCATCGGCTGGGAGCATGTCTAAGTCAAAATCGTCAAGGGCGTCGGTCGGC
CCGCCGCTTTCGCACTTTAGCTGTTTCTCCAGGCCACATATGATTAGTTCCAGGCCGAAAAGGAAGGCAG
GTTCGGCTCCCTGCCGGTCGAACAGCTCAATTGCTTGTTTCAGAAGTGGGGGCATAGAATCGGTGGTAGG
TGTCTCTCTTTCCTCTTTTGCTACTTGATGCTCCTGTTCCTCCAATACGCAGCCCAGTGTAAAGTGGCCC
ACGGCGGACAGAGCGTACAGTGCGTTCTCCAGGGAGAAGCCTTGCTGACACAGGAACGCGAGCTGATTTT
CCAGGGTTTCGTACTGTTTCTCTGTTGGGCGGGTGCCGAGATGCACTTTAGCCCCGTCGCGATGTGAGAG
GAGAGCACAGCGGTATGACTTGGCGTTGTTCCGCAGAAAGTCTTGCCATGACTCGCCTTCCAGGGGGCAG
GAGTGGGTATGATGCCTGTCCAGCATCTCGATTGGCAGGGCATCGAGCAGGGCCCGCTTGTTCTTCACGT
GCCAGTACAGGGTAGGCTGCTCAACTCCCAGCTTTTGAGCGAGTTTCCTTGTCGTCAGGCCTTCGATACC
GACTCCATTGAGTAATTCCAGAGCAGAGTTTATGACTTTGCTCTTGTCCAGTCTAGACATGGTAATTCGA
TGATCCCCCTGGGGAGAGAGGTCGGTGATTCGGTCAACGAGGGAGCCGACTGCCGACGTGCGCTCCGGAG
GCTTGCAGAATGCGGAACACCGCGCGGGCAGGAACAGGGCCCACACTACCGCCCCACACCCCGCCTCCCG
CACCGCCCCTTCCCGGCCGCTGCTCTCGGCGCGCCCTGCTGAGCAGCCGCTATTGGCCACAGCCCATCGC
GGTCGGCGCGCTGCCATTGCTCCCTGGCGCTGTCCGTCTGCGAGGGTACTAGTGAGACGTGCGGCTTCCG
TTTGTCACGTCCGGCACGCCGCGAACCGCAAGGAACCTTCCCGACTTAGGGGCGGAGCAGGAAGCGTCGC
CGGGGGGCCCACAAGGGTAGCGGCGAAGATCCGGGTGACGCTGCGAACGGACGTGAAGAATGTGCGAGAC
CCAGGGTCGGCGCCGCTGCGTTTCCCGGAACCACGCCCAGAGCAGCCGCGTCCCTGCGCAAACCCAGGGC
TGCCTTGGAAAAGGCGCAACCCCAACCCCGTGGAATTATCACCTCGAGTTTACTCCCTATCAGTGATAGA
GAACGTATGAAGAGTTTACTCCCTATCAGTGATAGAGAACGTATGCAGACTTTACTCCCTATCAGTGATA
GAGAACGTATAAGGAGTTTACTCCCTATCAGTGATAGAGAACGTATGACCAGTTTACTCCCTATCAGTGA
TAGAGAACGTATCTACAGTTTACTCCCTATCAGTGATAGAGAACGTATATCCAGTTTACTCCCTATCAGT
GATAGAGAACGTATAAGCTTTGCTTATGTAAACCAGGGCGCCTATAAAAGAGTGCTGATTTTTTGAGTAA
ACTTCAATTCCACAACACTTTTGTCTTATACCAACTTTCCGTACCACTTCCTACCCTCGTAAAGAATTCG
CCACCATGCCTGGGGCCTCGAAGCTCCGGGCGGTTTTGGAGAAGTTGAAGCTCAGCCGCGATGATATCTC
CACGGCGGCGGGGATGGTGAAAGGGGTTGTGGACCACCTGCTGCTCAGACTGAAGTGCGACTCCGCGTTC
AGAGGCGTCGGGCTGCTGAACACCGGGAGCTACTATGAGCACGTGAAGATTTCTGCACCTAATGAATTTG
ATGTCATGTTTAAACTGGAAGTCCCCAGAATTCAACTAGAAGAATATTCCAACACTCGTGCATATTACTT
TGTGAAATTTAAAAGAAATCCGAAAGAAAATCCTCTGAGTCAGTTTTTAGAAGGTGAAATATTATCAGCT
TCTAAGATGCTGTCAAAGTTTAGGAAAATCATTAAGGAAGAAATTAACGACATTAAAGATACAGATGTCA
TCATGAAGAGGAAAAGAGGAGGGAGCCCTGCTGTAACACTTCTTATTAGTGAAAAAATATCTGTGGATAT
AACCCTGGCTTTGGAATCAAAAAGTAGCTGGCCTGCTAGCACCCAAGAAGGCCTGCGCATTCAAAACTGG
CTTTCAGCAAAAGTTAGGAAGCAACTACGACTAAAGCCATTTTACCTTGTACCCAAGCATGCAAAGGAAG
GAAATGGTTTCCAAGAAGAAACATGGCGGCTATCCTTCTCTCACATCGAAAAGGAAATTTTGAACAATCA
TGGAAAATCTAAAACGTGCTGTGAAAACAAAGAAGAGAAATGTTGCAGGAAAGATTGTTTAAAACTAATG
AAATACCTTTTAGAACAGCTGAAAGAAAGGTTTAAAGACAAAAAACATCTGGATAAATTCTCTTCTTATC
ATGTGAAAACTGCCTTCTTTCACGTATGTACCCAGAACCCTCAAGACAGTCAGTGGGACCGCAAAGACCT
GGGCCTCTGCTTTGATAACTGCGTGACATACTTTCTTCAGTGCCTCAGGACAGAAAAACTTGAGAATTAT
TTTATTCCTGAATTCAATCTATTCTCTAGCAACTTAATTGACAAAAGAAGTAAAGAATTTCTGACAAAGC
AAATTGAATATGAAAGAAACAATGAGTTTCCAGTTTTTGATGAATTTTACCCATACGATGTTCCAGATTA
CGCTTGAGGATCCAGACCACCTCCCCTGCGAGCTAAGCTGGACAGCCAATGACGGGTAAGAGAGTGACAT
TTTTCACTAACCTAAGACAGGAGGGCCGTCAGAGCTACTGCCTAATCCAAAGACGGGTAAAAGTGATAAA
AATGTATCACTCCAACCTAAGACAGGCGCAGCTTCCGAGGGATTTGAGATCCAGACATGATAAGATACAT
TGATGAGTTTGGACAAACCAAAACTAGAATGCAGTGAAAAAAATGCCTTATTTGTGAAATTTGTGATGCT
ATTGCCTTATTTGTAACCATTATAAGCTGCAATAAACAAGTTAACAACAACAATTGCATTCATTTTATGT
TTCAGGTTCAGGGGGAGGTGTGGGAGGTTTTTTAAAGCAAGTAAAACCTCTACAAATGTGGTATGGCTGA
TTATGATCTAGAGGATGGTCCACCCCCGGGGTCGGCAGCCTTCACGTGGGCGGCGTGTATCCAAGCTGCG
ATGCCGTCTACTTTGAGGGCGGTGGGGGTGGTCAGCAGGACTGTGTAAGGTCCTTTCCAGCGAGGTTCTA
GGTTCTTAGTCTGGTGTCGGCGGACCCACACTGTGTCGCCGACTCGGTAAGGGTGAGGTACCACCGGTCG
GTCCAGTTGTTCTTGGTAGGCTGCCGCCAGAGGTCTCCAGACTTCGTGCTGGACTAAGTAGAGAGCCTGT
AAGTGAGCTTGGAGAGAGGGGCTGTTAGTAACTCTTGTCATGTCAGGGTCAGGGAAGTTTACAAGGGGCG
GGGGTGCCCCATATAGGATCTCATATGGCCATATGGGGGCGCCTAGAGAAGGAGTGAGGGCTGGATAAAG
GGAGGATCGAGGCGGGGTCGAACGAGGAGGTTCAAGGGGGAGAGACGGGGCGGATGGAGGAAGAGGAGGC
GGAGGCTTAGGGTGTACAAAGGGCTTGACCCAGGGAGGGGGGTCAAAAGCCAAGGCTTCCCAGGTCACGA
TGTAGGGGACCTGGTCTGGGTGTCCATGCGGGCCAGGTGAAAAGACCTTGATCTTAACCTGGGTGATGAG
GTCTCGGTTAAAGGTGCCGTCTCGCGGCCATCCGACGTTAAAGGTTGGCCATTCTGCAGAGCAGAAGGTA
ACCCAACGTCTCTTCTTGACATCTACCGACTGGTTGTGAGCGATCCGCTCGACATCTTTCCAGTGACCTA
AGGTCAAACTTAAGGGAGTGGTAACAGGCTAGCCCGGGCCCTCATTTTCAGACAAATACAGAAACACAGT
CAGACAGAGACAACACAGAACGATGCTGCAGCAGACAAGACGCGCGGCGCGGCTTCGGTCCCAAACCGAA
AGCAAAAATTCAGACGGAGGCGGGAACTGTTTTAGGTTCTCGTCTCCTACCAGAACCACATATCCCTCCT
CTAAGGGGGGTGCACCAAAGAGTCCTAAACGATCGGGATTTTAGGACTCAGGTCGGGCCACAAAAACGGC
CCCCGAAGTCCCTGGGACGTCTCCCAGGGTTGCGGCCGGGTGTTCCGAACTCGTCAGTTCCACCACGGGT
CCGCCAGATACAGAGCTAGTTAGCTAACTAGTACCGACGCAGGCGCATAAAATCAGTCATAGACACTAGA
CAATCGGACAGACACAGATAAGTTGCTGGCCAGCTTACCTCCCGGTGGTGGGTCGGTGGTCCCTGGGCAG
GGGTCTCCCGATCCCGGACGAGCCCCCAAATGAAAGACCCCCGCTGACGGGTAGTCAATCACTCAGAGGA
GACCCTCCCAAGGAACAGCGAGACCACAAGTCGGATGCAACTGCAAGAGGGTTTATTGGATACACGGGTA
CCCGGGCGACTCAGTCAATCGGAGGACTGGCGCCCCGAGTGAGGGGTTGTGGGCTCTTTTATAGAGCTCG
GGGAGCAGAAGCGCTCTAGATGCCCATTTGCGTCAATGGGGCGGAGTTGTTACGACATTTTGGAAAGTCC
CGTTGATTTTGGTGCCAAAACAAACTCCCATTGACGTCAATGGGGTGGAGACTTGGAAATCCCCGTGAGT
CAAACCGCTATCCACGCCCATTGATGTACTGCCAAAACCGCATCACCATGGTAATAGCGATGACTAATAC
GTAGATGTACTGCCAAGTAGGAAAGTCCCATAAGGTCATGTACTGGGCATAATGCCAGGCGGGCCATTTA
CCGTCATTGACGTCAATAGGGGGCGTACTTGGCATATGATACACTTGATGTACTGCCAAGTGGGCAGTTT
ACCGTAAATACTCCACCCATTGACGTCAATGGAAAGTCCCTATTGGCGTTACTATGGGAACATACGTCAT
TATTGACGTCAATGGGCGGGGGTCGTTGGGCGGTCAGCCAGGCGGGCCATTTACCGTAAGTTATGTAACG
CGGAACTCCATATATGGGCTATGAACTAATGACCCCGTAATTGATTACTATTAATAACTAGTCAATAATC
AATGTCAACATGGCGGTAATGTTGGACATGAGCCAATATAAATGTACATATTATGATATGGATACAACGT
ATGCAATGGGCCAAGCTCCTAGGGCATAGAACAAGTCAAATGCTTTATATATTTGAGTTTGGGATGTATT
AGGAAACTCCTAAGAGCAAAGCTAGCTT
Features (pLannotate 1.2.2; 33 found; start..end, strand, type, name):
     37..53      -  protein_bind   lac operator: The lac repressor binds to the lac operator to inhibit transcription in E. coli. This inhibition can be relieved by adding lactose or isopropyl-β-D-thiogalactopyranoside (IPTG). lac repressor encoded by lacI
     61..91      -  promoter       lac promoter: promoter for the E. coli lac operon
    106..127     -  protein_bind   CAP binding site: CAP binding activates transcription in the presence of cAMP. E. coli catabolite activator protein
    140..232     -  CDS            lacI (fragment): lac repressor; lacI; The lac repressor binds to the lac operator to inhibit transcription in E. coli. This inhibition can be relieved by adding lactose or isopropyl-β-D-thiogalactopyranoside (IPTG).
    415..1003    -  rep_origin     ori: high-copy-number ColE1/pMB1/pBR322/pUC origin of replication
   1174..2034    -  CDS            AmpR: β-lactamase; bla; confers resistance to ampicillin, carbenicillin, and related antibiotics
   2035..2139    -  promoter       AmpR promoter: bla
   2234..2269    +  CDS            rop (fragment): Rop protein, which maintains plasmids at low copy number; rop
   2371..2470    +  misc_feature   bom (fragment): basis of mobility region from pBR322
   2476..2633    -  CDS            lacZα (fragment): LacZα fragment of β-galactosidase; lacZ fragment
   2652..2773    -  polyA_signal   SV40 poly(A) signal: SV40 polyadenylation signal
   2796..2879    -  CDS            large T antigen (fragment): large T antigen from SV40 (simian virus 40)
   2888..2953    -  CDS            dmpM (fragment): DMPM_STRAD - Protein inferred from homology: Swiss-Prot protein existence level 3. From Streptomyces alboniger.
   3003..3391    -  CDS            PuroR (fragment): puromycin N-acetyltransferase; pac from Streptomyces alboniger; confers resistance to puromycin
   3392..3410    +  misc_feature   bom (fragment): basis of mobility region from pBR322
   3416..3628    -  LTR            3' LTR (ΔU3) (fragment): self-inactivating 3' long terminal repeat (LTR) from Moloney murine leukemia virus
   3625..3662    -  LTR            3' LTR (ΔU3) (fragment): self-inactivating 3' long terminal repeat (LTR) from Moloney murine leukemia virus
   3704..3776    -  CDS            env (fragment): murine leukemia virus gPr80 envelope polyprotein precursor; env; proteolytically cleaved into gp70SU and p15TM subunits
   3793..4148    -  misc_feature   WPRE (fragment): woodchuck hepatitis virus posttranscriptional regulatory element
   4225..4960    -  CDS            Tet-On® 3G (fragment): modified rtTA protein that binds tightly to promoters containing the tet operator in the presence of doxycycline
   4979..5489    -  promoter       hPGK promoter: human phosphoglycerate kinase 1 promoter
   5506..5873    +  promoter       TRE3GS promoter: 3rd-generation Tet-responsive promoter that can be activated by binding of Tet-On® 3G, modified to eliminate binding sites for endogenous mammalian transcription factors
   5889..6977    +  CDS            CGAS (fragment): CGAS_HUMAN - Also known as C6orf150 From Homo sapiens (Human).
   6978..7005    +  CDS            3xHA (fragment): three tandem HA epitope tags
   7188..7322    -  polyA_signal   SV40 poly(A) signal: SV40 polyadenylation signal
   7345..7428    -  CDS            large T antigen (fragment): large T antigen from SV40 (simian virus 40)
   7427..7798    -  misc_feature   pol region: Moloney murine leukemia virus (MMLV) pol region containing the splice acceptor site
   7808..8217    -  CDS            gag (truncated) (fragment): truncated Moloney murine leukemia virus (MMLV) gag gene lacking the start codon
   8307..8395    -  misc_feature   MESV Ψ (fragment): packaging signal of murine embryonic stem cell virus
   8447..8646    -  misc_feature   MMLV Ψ: packaging signal of Moloney murine leukemia virus (MMLV)
   8709..8904    -  LTR            3' LTR (ΔU3) (fragment): self-inactivating 3' long terminal repeat (LTR) from Moloney murine leukemia virus
   8912..9076    -  promoter       CMV promoter (fragment): human cytomegalovirus (CMV) immediate early promoter
   9077..9456    -  enhancer       CMV enhancer: human cytomegalovirus immediate early enhancer
