[The description below was written by a language model from this plasmid's Addgene catalogue record and pLannotate feature annotations shown in this document.]
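Description:
pTetOne-human cGASdeltaN-HA is a self-inactivating MMLV-based retroviral vector built on the pRetroX-TetOne-Puro backbone (Takara Bio) for doxycycline-dependent expression of a truncated human cGAS in mammalian cells after retroviral transduction. In bacteria it is maintained as a high-copy plasmid through a ColE1/pUC-type origin and an ampicillin resistance gene. The viral genome is driven by a CMV enhancer/promoter fused to the 5' LTR, followed by the MMLV packaging signal with extended truncated gag and pol sequences, and it ends in a U3-deleted 3' LTR. The puromycin N-acetyltransferase cassette, with its own SV40 poly(A) signal, is annotated outside the 3' LTR in both sequence records, and its promoter is not annotated.

The payload is an all-in-one Tet-On system. A human PGK promoter constitutively expresses the Tet-On 3G transactivator, followed by a WPRE. In the opposite orientation, the TRE3GS promoter drives the insert, so transcription occurs only when doxycycline allows the transactivator to bind. The insert encodes human cGAS residues 160–522, lacking the N-terminal region, preceded by a Kozak sequence. One catalogue field lists the HA tag as N-terminal, but the insert name and the feature tables place the HA epitope directly after the cGAS coding sequence, at the C-terminus. The linked Entrez Gene entry (Adamts1) does not match the insert and appears to be a cataloguing error. The sequenced and depositor records differ by only a few nucleotides and have the same feature layout. The construct was deposited with work comparing self-DNA detection by mammalian cGAS proteins across species.
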