Addgene plasmid #186897: pTetOne-human cGASdeltaN-HA
Purpose: Doxycycline-dependent expression of human cGAS gene in mammalian cells by retroviral transduction
Depositing lab: Jonathan Kagan. Depositing organization: Boston Children's Hospital. Publication: Species-specific self-DNA detection mechanisms by mammalian cyclic GMP-AMP synthases. Mosallanejad K, Kennedy SN, Bahleda KM, Slavik KM, Zhou W, Govande AA, Hancks DC, Kranzusch PJ, Kagan JC. Sci Immunol. 2023 Jan 20;8(79):eabp9765. doi: 10.1126/sciimmunol.abp9765. Epub 2023 Jan 20. PubMed 36662885.
Backbone
  Vector backbone: pRetroX-TetOne-Puro Vector
  Backbone manufacturer: Takara Bio
  Backbone size w/o insert (bp): 8508
  Vector type: Retroviral
  Selectable markers: Puromycin
Growth in bacteria
  Bacterial resistance: Ampicillin, 100 μg/mL
  Growth temperature: 37°C
  Growth strain: NEB Stable
  Copy number: High Copy
Gene/Insert
  Gene/Insert name: Human cGAS truncation mutant (160-522 a.a.) with C-terminal HA tag (alt names: cGAS; cGASdeltaN)
  Species: H. sapiens (human), Synthetic
  Insert size (bp): 1128
  Mutation: N-terminal truncation
  Entrez Gene: Adamts1 (a.k.a. ADAM-TS1, ADAMTS, ADAMTS-1, C3-C5, METH-1, METH1)
  Promoter: TRE3G
  Tag / fusion protein: HA (N terminal on insert)
  Cloning method: Ligation Independent Cloning
  Sequencing primers: 5′ TTGAGTAAACTTCAATTCCACAACA; 3′ CCCGTCATTGGCTGTCCAGCT
Terms and licenses: Academic/Nonprofit Terms; Industry Terms: Not Available to Industry
Depositor comments: Contains Kozak sequence (gccacc) before start codon. Please visit https://www.biorxiv.org/content/10.1101/2022.03.09.483681v2 for bioRxiv preprint.
How to cite: pTetOne-human cGASdeltaN-HA was a gift from Jonathan Kagan (Addgene plasmid # 186897 ; http://n2t.net/addgene:186897 ; RRID:Addgene_186897)
